Addgene plasmid #43688: III-TCCC
Depositing lab: Chad Cowan & Kiran Musunuru. Depositing organization: Harvard University. Publication: A TALEN Genome-Editing System for Generating Human Stem Cell-Based Disease Models. Ding Q, Lee YK, Schaefer EA, Peters DT, Veres A, Kim K, Kuperwasser N, Motola DL, Meissner TB, Hendriks WT, Trevisan M, Gupta RM, Moisan A, Banks E, Friesen M, Schinzel RT, Xia F, Tang A, Xia Y, Figueroa E, Wann A, Ahfeldt T, Daheron L, Zhang F, Rubin LL, Peng LF, Chung RT, Musunuru K, Cowan CA. Cell Stem Cell. 2012 Dec 12. pii: S1934-5909(12)00645-5. doi: 10.1016/j.stem.2012.11.011. PubMed 23246482.
Backbone
  Vector backbone: pCRII-TOPO
  Backbone manufacturer: Invitrogen
  Backbone size w/o insert (bp): 3973
  Vector type: Bacterial Cloning
Growth in bacteria
  Bacterial resistance: Ampicillin and Kanamycin, 100 & 50 μg/mL
  Growth temperature: 37°C
  Growth strain: Top10
  Copy number: High Copy
Gene/Insert
  Gene/Insert name: III-TCCC
  Species: Synthetic
  Insert size (bp): 426
  Cloning method: TOPO Cloning
  Sequencing primers: 5′ T7; 3′ M13-rev
Terms and licenses: Academic/Nonprofit Terms; Industry Terms: Not Available to Industry
How to cite: III-TCCC was a gift from Chad Cowan & Kiran Musunuru (Addgene plasmid # 43688 ; http://n2t.net/addgene:43688 ; RRID:Addgene_43688)
