[The description below was written by a language model from this plasmid's Addgene catalogue record.]
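Description:
III-TCCC is a bacterial cloning plasmid built on the commercial pCRII-TOPO backbone (about 4 kb without insert), into which a 426 bp synthetic fragment was introduced by TOPO cloning. It is a high-copy plasmid maintained in E. coli, and the record lists both ampicillin and kanamycin resistance, consistent with the dual-marker design of this backbone. No feature table is provided, so the exact positions of the origin, resistance genes and flanking elements are not documented here. The listed sequencing primers (T7 on the 5′ side and M13 reverse on the 3′ side) indicate that the insert sits in the standard multiple cloning region flanked by these priming sites. The vector carries no recorded expression elements for mammalian or other hosts and is categorised purely as a cloning construct.

The insert is described only by its name and as synthetic. The plasmid was deposited in connection with a TALEN genome-editing system for generating human stem cell-based disease models. In that context, the name and the insert length suggest a preassembled module of four TAL effector repeats recognising the bases T, C, C and C, with "III" plausibly denoting its position in an ordered assembly. This interpretation is an inference and is not stated explicitly in the record. Such a plasmid would serve as one member of a library of building blocks from which repeat modules are excised or amplified and joined to build custom TALE DNA-binding arrays, rather than as a functional nuclease construct in its own right.
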