>Addgene plasmid #43688 | III-TCCC | depositor partial sequence | sequence record 58953 | III-TCCC sequence 426 bps
CGTCTCGGCTCACCCCAGAGCAGGTCGTGGCCATTGCCTCGAATGGAGGGGGCAAACAGGCGTTGGAAAC
CGTACAACGATTGCTGCCGGTGCTGTGCCAAGCGCACGGCCTCACCCCAGAGCAGGTCGTGGCGATCGCA
AGCCACGACGGAGGAAAGCAAGCCTTGGAAACAGTACAGAGGCTGTTGCCTGTGCTGTGCCAAGCGCACG
GATTAACCCCAGAGCAGGTCGTGGCGATCGCAAGCCACGACGGAGGAAAGCAAGCCTTGGAAACAGTACA
GAGGCTGTTGCCTGTGCTGTGCCAAGCGCACGGATTAACCCCAGAGCAGGTCGTGGCGATCGCAAGCCAC
GACGGAGGAAAGCAAGCCTTGGAAACAGTACAGAGGCTGTTGCCTGTGCTGTGCCAAGCGCACGGACTCA
GAGACG
