>Addgene plasmid #43688 | III-TCCC | addgene partial sequence | sequence record 61762 | M13-F20 5'-TGTAAAACGACGGCCAGT-3'
GGCGATTGGGCCCTCTAGATGCATGCTCGAGCGGCCGCCAGTGTGATGGATATCTGCAGAATTCGCCCTT
GATGCCGTCCTAGCGCGTCTCGGCTCACCCCAGAGCAGGTCGTGGCCATTGCCTCGAATGGAGGGGGCAA
ACAGGCGTTGGAAACCGTACAACGATTGCTGCCGGTGCTGTGCCAAGCGCACGGCCTCACCCCAGAGCAG
GTCGTGGCGATCGCAAGCCACGACGGAGGAAAGCAAGCCTTGGAAACAGTACAGAGGCTGTTGCCTGTGC
TGTGCCAAGCGCACGGATTAACCCCAGAGCAGGTCGTGGCGATCGCAAGCCACGACGGAGGAAAGCAAGC
CTTGGAAACAGTACAGAGGCTGTTGCCTGTGCTGTGCCAAGCGCACGGATTAACCCCAGAGCAGGTCGTG
GCGATCGCAAGCCACGACGGAGGAAAGCAAGCCTTGGAAACAGTACAGAGGCTGTTGCCTGTGCTGTGCC
AAGCGCACGGACTCAGAGACGTGGGCACAGGAAAGATACTTAAGGGCGAATTCCAGCACACTGGCGGCCG
TTACTAGTGGATCCGAGCTCGGTACCAAGCTTGATGCATAGCTTGAGTATTCTATAGTGTCACCTAAATA
GCTTGGCGTAATCATGGTCATAGCTGTTTCCTGTGTGAAATTGTTATCCGCTCACAATTCCACACAACAT
ACGAGCCGGAAGCATAAAGTGTAAAGCCTGGGGTGCCTAATGAGTGAGCTAACTCACATTAATTGCGTTG
CGCTCACTGCCCGCTTTCCAGTCGGGAAACCTGTCGTGCCAGCTGCATTAATGAATCGGCCAACGCGCGG
GGAGAGGCGGTTTGCGTATTGGGCGCTCTTCCGCTTCCTCGCTCACTGACTCGCTGCGCTCGGTCGTTCG
GCTGCGGCGAGCGGTATCAGCTCACTCAAG
